>Addgene plasmid #161609 | pUB-MSP1D1 | addgene full sequence | sequence record 317666 | Addgene NGS Result
GCGCTCATGAGCCCGAAGTGGCGAGCCCGATCTTCCCCATCGGTGATGTCGGCGATATAGGCGCCAGCAA
CCGCACCTGTGGCGCCGGTGATGCCGGCCACGATGCGTCCGGCGTAGAGGATCGAGATCTCGATCCCGCG
AAATTAATACGACTCACTATAGGGGAATTGTGAGCGGATAACAATTCCCCTCTAGAAATAATTTTGTTTA
ACTTTAAGAAGGAGATATACCATGGGTCATCATCATCATCATCATCACGATTATGATATTCCTACTACTG
AGAATTTGTATTTTCAGGGTTCTACCTTCAGTAAACTTCGCGAACAACTGGGCCCCGTGACGCAGGAATT
CTGGGACAACCTGGAAAAAGAAACCGAGGGACTGCGTCAGGAAATGTCCAAAGATTTAGAAGAGGTGAAG
GCCAAGGTTCAGCCATATCTCGATGACTTTCAGAAAAAATGGCAGGAAGAGATGGAATTATATCGTCAAA
AGGTGGAACCGCTGCGTGCGGAACTGCAAGAGGGGGCACGCCAAAAACTCCATGAGCTCTGGGAGAAGCT
CAGCCCATTAGGCGAAGAAATGCGCGATCGCGCCCGTGCACATGTTGATGCACTCCGGACTCATTTGGCG
CCGTATTCGGATGAACTTCGCCAGCGTTTGGCCGCACGTCTCGAGGCGTGGAAAGAAAACGGGGGTGCCC
GCTTGGCTGAGTACCACGCGAAAGCGACAGAACACCTGAGCACCTTGAGCGAAAAAGCGAAACCGGCGCT
GGAAGATCTACGCCAGGGCTTATTGCCTGTTCTTGAGAGCTTTAAAGTCAGTTTTCTGTCAGCTCTGGAA
GAATGGACTAAAAAGCTGAATACCCAGTAAGCTTGCGGCCGCACTCGAGCACCACCACCACCACCACTGA
GATCCGGCTGCTAACAAAGCCCGAAAGGAAGCTGAGTTGGCTGCTGCCACCGCTGAGCAATAACTAGCAT
AACCCCTTGGGGCCTCTAAACGGGTCTTGAGGGGTTTTTTGCTGAAAGGAGGAACTATATCCGGATTGGC
GAATGGG
[124 nt withheld, positions 1058-1181]
C
[91 nt withheld, positions 1183-1273]
A
[49 nt withheld, positions 1275-1323]
CCTTTGACGTTGGAGTCCACGTTCTTT
[37 nt withheld, positions 1351-1387]
ACCCTATCTCGGTCTATTCTTTTGATTTATAAGGGATTTTGCCGATTTCGGCCTATTGGTTAAAAAATGA
GCTGATTTAACAAAAATTTAACGCGAATTTTAACAAAATATTAACGCTTACAATTTAGGTGGCACTTTTC
GGGGAAATGTGCGCGGAACCCCTATTTGTTTATTTTTCTAAATACATTCAAATATGTATCCGCTCATGAA
TTAATTCTTAGAAAAACTCATCGAGCATCAAATGAAACTGCAATTTATTCATATCAGGATTATCAATACC
ATATTTTTGAAAAAGCCGTTTCTGTAATGAAGGAGAAAACTCACCGAGGCAGTTCCATAGGATGGCAAGA
TCCTGGTATCGGTCTGCGATTCCGACTCGTCCAACATCAATACAACCTATTAATTTCCCCTCGTCAAAAA
TAAGGTTATCAAGTGAGAAATCACCATGAGTGACGACTGAATCCGGTGAGAATGGCAAAAGTTTATGCAT
TTCTTTCCAGACTTGTTCAACAGGCCAGCCATTACGCTCGTCATCAAAATCACTCGCATCAACCAAACCG
TTATTCATTCGTGATTGCGCCTGAGCGAGACGAAATACGCGATCGCTGTTAAAAGGACAATTACAAACAG
GAATCGAATGCAACCGGCGCAGGAACACTGCCAGCGCATCAACAATATTTTCACCTGAATCAGGATATTC
TTCTAATACCTGGAATGCTGTTTTCCCGGGGATCGCAGTGGTGAGTAACCATGCATCATCAGGAGTACGG
ATAAAATGCTTGATGGTCGGAAGAGGCATAAATTCCGTCAGCCAGTTTAGTCTGACCATCTCATCTGTAA
CATCATTGGCAACGCTACCTTTGCCATGTTTCAGAAACAACTCTGGCGCATCGGGCTTCCCATACAATCG
ATAGATTGTCGCACCTGATTGCCCGACATTATCGCGAGCCCATTTATACCCATATAAATCAGCATCCATG
TTGGAATTTAATCGCGGCCTAGAGCAAGACGTTTCCCGTTGAATATGGCTCATAACACCCCTTGTATTAC
TGTTTATGTAAGCAGACAGTTTTATTGTTCATGACCAAAATCCCTTAACGTGAGTTTTCGTTCCACTGAG
CGTCAGACCCCGTAGAAAAGATCAAAGGATCTTCTTGAAATCCTTTTTTTCTGCGCGTAATCTGCTGCTT
GCAAACAAAAAAACCACCGCTACCAGCGGTGGTTTGTTTGCCGGATCAAGAGCTACCAACTCTTTTTCCG
AAGGTAACTGGCTTCAGCAGAGCGCAGATACCAAATACTGTCCTTCTAGTGTAGCCGTAGTTAGGCCACC
ACTTCAAGAACTCTGTAGCACCGCCTACATACCTCGCTCTGCTAATCCTGTTACCAGTGGCTGCTGCCAG
TGGCGATAAGTCGTGTCTTACCGGGTTGGACTCAAGACGATAGTTACCGGATAAGGCGCAGCGGTCGGGC
TGAACGGGGGGTTCGTGCACACAGCCCAGCTTGGAGCGAACGACCTACACCGAACTGAGATACCTACAGC
GTGAGCTATGAGAAAGCGCCACGCTTCCCGAAGGGAGAAAGGCGGACAGGTATCCGGTAAGCGGCAGGGT
CGGAACAGGAGAGCGCACGAGGGAGCTTCCAGGGGGAAACGCCTGGTATCTTTATAGTCCTGTCGGGTTT
CGCCACCTCTGACTTGAGCGTCGATTTTTGTGATGCTCGTCAGGGGGGCGGAGCCTATGGAAAAACGCCA
GCAACGCGGCCTTTTTACGGTTCCTGGCCTTTTGCTGGCCTTTTGCTCACATGTTCTTTCCTGCGTTATC
CCCTGATTCTGTGGATAACCGTATTACCGCCTTTGAGTGAGCTGATACCGCTCGCCGCAGCCGAACGACC
GAGCGCAGCGAGTCAGTGAGCGAGGAAGCGGAAGAGCGCCTGATGCGGTATTTTCTCCTTACGCATCTGT
GCGGTATTTCACACCGCAATGGTGCACTCTCAGTACAATCTGCTCTGATGCCGCATAGTTAAGCCAGTAT
ACACTCCGCTATCGCTACGTGACTGGGTCATGGCTGCGCCCCGACACCCGCCAACACCCGCTGACGCGCC
CTGACGGGCTTGTCTGCTCCCGGCATCCGCTTACAGACAAGCTGTGACCGTCTCCGGGAGCTGCATGTGT
CAGAGGTTTTCACCGTCATCACCGAAACGCGCGAGGCAGCTGCGGTAAAGCTCATCAGCGTGGTCGTGAA
GCGATTCACAGATGTCTGCCTGTTCATCCGCGTCCAGCTCGTTGAGTTTCTCCAGAAGCGTTAATGTCTG
GCTTCTGATAAAGCGGGCCATGTTAAGGGCGGTTTTTTCCTGTTTGGTCACTGATGCCTCCGTGTAAGGG
GGATTTCTGTTCATGGGGGTAATGATACCGATGAAACGAGAGAGGATGCTCACGATACGGGTTACTGATG
ATGAACATGCCCGGTTACTGGAACGTTGTGAGGGTAAACAACTGGCGGTATGGATGCGGCGGGACCAGAG
AAAAATCACTCAGGGTCAATGCCAGCGCTTCGTTAATACAGATGTAGGTGTTCCACAGGGTAGCCAGCAG
CATCCTGCGATGCAGATCCGGAACATAATGGTGCAGGGCGCTGACTTCCGCGTTTCCAGACTTTACGAAA
CACGGAAACCGAAGACCATTCATGTTGTTGCTCAGGTCGCAGACGTTTTGCAGCAGCAGTCGCTTCACGT
TCGCTCGCGTATCGGTGATTCATTCTGCTAACCAGTAAGGCAACCCCGCCAGCCTAGCCGGGTCCTCAAC
GACAGGAGCACGATCATGCGCACCCGTGGGGCCGCCATGCCGGCGATAATGGCCTGCTTCTCGCCGAAAC
GTTTGGTGGCGGGACCAGTGACGAAGGCTTGAGCGAGGGCGTGCAAGATTCCGAATACCGCAAGCGACAG
GCCGATCATCGTCGCGCTCCAGCGAAAGCGGTCCTCGCCGAAAATGACCCAGAGCGCTGCCGGCACCTGT
CCTACGAGTTGCATGATAAAGAAGACAGTCATAAGTGCGGCGACGATAGTCATGCCCCGCGCCCACCGGA
AGGAGCTGACTGGGTTGAAGGCTCTCAAGGGCATCGGTCGAGATCCCGGTGCCTAATGAGTGAGCTAACT
TACATTAATTGCGTTGCGCTCACTGCCCGCTTTCCAGTCGGGAAACCTGTCGTGCCAGCTGCATTAATGA
ATCGGCCAACGCGCGGGGAGAGGCGGTTTGCGTATTGGGCGCCAGGGTGGTTTTTCTTTTCACCAGTGAG
ACGGGCAACAGCTGATTGCCCTTCACCGCCTGGCCCTGAGAGAGTTGCAGCAAGCGGTCCACGCTGGTTT
GCCCCAGCAGGCGAAAATCCTGTTTGATGGTGGTTAACGGCGGGATATAACATGAGCTGTCTTCGGTATC
GTCGTATCCCACTACCGAGATATCCGCACCAACGCGCAGCCCGGACTCGGTAATGGCGCGCATTGCGCCC
AGCGCCATCTGATCGTTGGCAACCAGCATCGCAGTGGGAACGATGCCCTCATTCAGCATTTGCATGGTTT
GTTGAAAACCGGACATGGCACTCCAGTCGCCTTCCCGTTCCGCTATCGGCTGAATTTGATTGCGAGTGAG
ATATTTATGCCAGCCAGCCAGACGCAGACGCGCCGAGACAGAACTTAATGGGCCCGCTAACAGCGCGATT
TGCTGGTGACCCAATGCGACCAGATGCTCCACGCCCAGTCGCGTACCGTCTTCATGGGAGAAAATAATAC
TGTTGATGGGTGTCTGGTCAGAGACATCAAGAAATAACGCCGGAACATTAGTGCAGGCAGCTTCCACAGC
AATGGCATCCTGGTCATCCAGCGGATAGTTAATGATCAGCCCACTGACGCGTTGCGCGAGAAGATTGTGC
ACCGCCGCTTTACAGGCTTCGACGCCGCTTCGTTCTACCATCGACACCACCACGCTGGCACCCAGTTGAT
CGGCGCGAGATTTAATCGCCGCGACAATTTGCGACGGCGCGTGCAGGGCCAGACTGGAGGTGGCAACGCC
AATCAGCAACGACTGTTTGCCCGCCAGTTGTTGTGCCACGCGGTTGGGAATGTAATTCAGCTCCGCCATC
GCCGCTTCCACTTTTTCCCGCGTTTTCGCAGAAACGTGGCTGGCCTGGTTCACCACGCGGGAAACGGTCT
GATAAGAGACACCGGCATACTCTGCGACATCGTATAACGTTACTGGTTTCACATTCACCACCCTGAATTG
ACTCTCTTCCGGGCGCTATCATGCCATACCGCGAAAGGTTTTGCGCCATTCGATGGTGTCCGGGATCTCG
ACGCTCTCCCTTATGCGACTCCTGCATTAGGAAGCAGCCCAGTAGTAGGTTGAGGCCGTTGAGCACCGCC
GCCGCAAGGAATGGTGCATGCAAGGAGATGGCGCCCAACAGTCCCCCGGCCACGGGGCCTGCCACCATAC
CCACGCCGAAACAA
Features (pLannotate 1.2.2; 20 found; start..end, strand, type, name):
    145..163     +  promoter       T7 promoter: promoter for bacteriophage T7 RNA polymerase
    164..188     +  protein_bind   lac operator: The lac repressor binds to the lac operator to inhibit transcription in E. coli. This inhibition can be relieved by adding lactose or isopropyl-β-D-thiogalactopyranoside (IPTG). lac repressor encoded by lacI
    203..225     +  RBS            RBS: efficient ribosome binding site from bacteriophage T7 gene 10 (Olins and Rangwala, 1989)
    238..255     +  CDS            capTEV™ (fragment): composite tag for in vivo biotinylation, TEV protease cleavage, and 6xHis tagging
    301..867     +  CDS            APOA1 (fragment): APOA1_PONAB - Experimental evidence at protein level: Swiss-Prot protein existence level 1. Participates in the reverse transport of cholesterol from tissues to the liver for excretion by promoting cholesterol efflux from tissues and by acting as a cofactor for the lecithin cholesterol acyltransferase (LCAT). As part of the SPAP complex, activates spermatozoa motility (By similarity). From Pongo abelii (Sumatran orangutan) (Pongo pygmaeus abelii).
    890..907     +  CDS            9xHis (fragment): 9xHis affinity tag
    917..966     +  CDS            SET1 (fragment): solubility-enhancement tag derived from T7 phage gene 10B
    974..1021    +  terminator     T7 terminator: transcription terminator for bacteriophage T7 RNA polymerase
   1058..1486    +  rep_origin     f1 ori (sequence partly withheld): f1 bacteriophage origin of replication; arrow indicates direction of (+) strand synthesis
   1539..1596    +  promoter       AmpR promoter (fragment): bla
   1605..2420    -  CDS            KanR: aminoglycoside phosphotransferase; aph(3')-Ia; confers resistance to kanamycin in bacteria or G418 (Geneticin®) in eukaryotes
   2542..3130    +  rep_origin     ori: high-copy-number ColE1/pMB1/pBR322/pUC origin of replication
   3316..3455    -  misc_feature   bom: basis of mobility region from pBR322
   3557..3748    -  CDS            rop: Rop protein, which maintains plasmids at low copy number; rop
   3765..4145    +  CDS            YPB1_ECOLX: Protein predicted: Swiss-Prot protein existence level 4. From Escherichia coli.
   4217..4508    -  CDS            TcR (fragment): tetracycline efflux protein; tet; confers resistance to tetracycline
   4523..4544    -  protein_bind   CAP binding site: CAP binding activates transcription in the presence of cAMP. E. coli catabolite activator protein
   4557..5639    -  CDS            lacI: lac repressor; lacI; The lac repressor binds to the lac operator to inhibit transcription in E. coli. This inhibition can be relieved by adding lactose or isopropyl-β-D-thiogalactopyranoside (IPTG).
   5640..5717    -  promoter       lacI promoter: lacI
   5725..123     -  CDS            TcR (fragment) (across the origin): tetracycline efflux protein; tet; confers resistance to tetracycline
