[The description below was written by a language model from this plasmid's Addgene catalogue record and pLannotate feature annotations shown in this document.]
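Description:
pUB-MSP1D1 is a bacterial expression plasmid built on the Novagen pET-28a backbone for producing an "ultra-bright" variant of the membrane scaffold protein MSP1D1, the apolipoprotein A-I-derived belt protein used to assemble Nanodiscs. The sequenced plasmid is about 5.9 kb. It replicates through a ColE1/pBR322-type origin accompanied by the bom region and the rop gene, and it is selected with kanamycin via the aph(3')-Ia resistance gene. An f1 origin is also present. The catalogue lists it as high copy, although rop is normally associated with reduced copy number. Short hits annotated as tetracycline resistance fragments and an AmpR promoter fragment appear to be backbone remnants rather than functional markers.

The insert is a synthetic gene of roughly 640 bp cloned between NcoI and HindIII, both sites retained. It sits downstream of a T7 promoter, lac operator and the T7 gene 10 ribosome binding site, and is followed by the T7 terminator. A plasmid-borne lacI gene supplies repressor, so expression is IPTG-inducible and needs a host that provides T7 RNA polymerase, such as a DE3 lysogen. The annotation tool detects the coding region as an APOA1 fragment, consistent with the origin of MSP1D1. The protein carries three tryptophan substitutions (Q138W, L181W, Y236W) and an N-terminal 7-His tag for affinity purification. The short N-terminal hit to a composite His/TEV tag probably reflects this His stretch. The downstream His-tag annotation lies beyond the insert and is likely untranslated vector sequence. The record names the insert "UD-MSP1D1" while the plasmid name and purpose say ultra-bright, an inconsistency it does not resolve. The added tryptophans presumably raise intrinsic absorbance or fluorescence of the scaffold for Nanodisc-based membrane protein studies.
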