Addgene plasmid #161609: pUB-MSP1D1
Purpose: Bacterial expression of mutated membrane scaffold protein ("ultra-bright" MSP1D1) for Nanodisc formation
Depositing lab: Stephen Sligar. Depositing organization: University of Illinois at Urbana-Champaign. Publication: Dark, Ultra-Dark and Ultra-Bright Nanodiscs for membrane protein investigations. McLean MA, Denisov IG, Grinkova YV, Sligar SG. Anal Biochem. 2020 Oct 15;607:113860. doi: 10.1016/j.ab.2020.113860. Epub 2020 Aug 1. PubMed 32750355.
Backbone
  Vector backbone: pET 28a
  Backbone manufacturer: Novagen
  Backbone size w/o insert (bp): 5300
  Vector type: Bacterial Expression
Growth in bacteria
  Bacterial resistance: Kanamycin, 50 μg/mL
  Growth temperature: 37°C
  Growth strain: DH5alpha
  Growth instructions: for protein expression use strain with internal source of T7 polymerase e.g. BL21(DE3)
  Copy number: High Copy
Gene/Insert
  Gene/Insert name: UD-MSP1D1 (alt name: membrane scaffold protein)
  Species: Synthetic; synthetic gene
  Insert size (bp): 640
  Mutation: mutant of MSP1D1 ( Q138W, L181W, Y236W)
  Promoter: T7
  Tag / fusion protein: 7-His tag (N terminal on insert)
  Cloning method: Restriction Enzyme; 5′ cloning site Nco 1 (not destroyed); 3′ cloning site Hind III (not destroyed)
  Sequencing primers: 5′ T7; 3′ T7 term
Terms and licenses: Academic/Nonprofit Terms; Industry Terms: Not Available to Industry
How to cite: pUB-MSP1D1 was a gift from Stephen Sligar (Addgene plasmid # 161609 ; http://n2t.net/addgene:161609 ; RRID:Addgene_161609)
