>Addgene plasmid #161609 | pUB-MSP1D1 | depositor partial sequence | sequence record 313288 | sequencing result with T7 primer
ATTGGCGGAAATTCCCTCTAGAATAATTTTGTTTAACTTTAAGAAGGAGATATACCATGGGTCATCATCA
TCATCATCATCACGATTATGATATTCCTACTACTGAGAATTTGTATTTTCAGGGTTCTACCTTCAGTAAA
CTTCGCGAACAACTGGGCCCCGTGACGCAGGAATTCTGGGACAACCTGGAAAAAGAAACCGAGGGACTGC
GTCAGGAAATGTCCAAAGATTTAGAAGAGGTGAAGGCCAAGGTTCAGCCATATCTCGATGACTTTCAGAA
AAAATGGCAGGAAGAGATGGAATTATATCGTCAAAAGGTGGAACCGCTGCGTGCGGAACTGCAAGAGGGG
GCACGCCAAAAACTCCATGAGCTCTGGGAGAAGCTCAGCCCATTAGGCGAAGAAATGCGCGATCGCGCCC
GTGCACATGTTGATGCACTCCGGACTCATTTGGCGCCGTATTCGGATGAACTTCGCCAGCGTTTGGCCGC
ACGTCTCGAGGCGTGGAAAGAAAACGGGGGTGCCCGCTTGGCTGAGTACCACGCGAAAGCGACAGAACAC
CTGAGCACCTTGAGCGAAAAAGCGAAACCGGCGCTGGAAGATCTACGCCAGGGCTTATTGCCTGTTCTTG
AGAGCTTTAAAGTCAGTTTTCTGTCAGCTCTGGAAGAATGGACTAAAAAGCTGAATACCCAGTAAGCTTG
CGGCCGCACTCGAGCACCACCACCACCACCACTGAGATCCGGCTGCTAACAAAGCCCGAAAGGAAGCTGA
GTTGGCTGCTGCCACCGCTGAGCAATAACTAGCATAACCCCTTGGGGCCTCTAAACGGGTCTTGAGGGGT
TTTTTGCTGAAAGGAGGAACTATATCCGGATTGGCGAATGGG
[124 nt withheld, positions 883-1006]
C
[83 nt withheld, positions 1008-1090]
CTTGATTA
[49 nt withheld, positions 1099-1147]
CCTTT
